>Addgene plasmid #216757 | pCAX-SCLM | addgene full sequence | sequence record 429395 | Addgene NGS Result
GTCGACATTGATTATTGACTAGTTATTAATAGTAATCAATTACGGGGTCATTAGTTCATAGCCCATATAT
GGAGTTCCGCGTTACATAACTTACGGTAAATGGCCCGCCTGGCTGACCGCCCAACGACCCCCGCCCATTG
ACGTCAATAATGACGTATGTTCCCATAGTAACGCCAATAGGGACTTTCCATTGACGTCAATGGGTGGAGT
ATTTACGGTAAACTGCCCACTTGGCAGTACATCAAGTGTATCATATGCCAAGTACGCCCCCTATTGACGT
CAATGACGGTAAATGGCCCGCCTGGCATTATGCCCAGTACATGACCTTATGGGACTTTCCTACTTGGCAG
TACATCTACGTATTAGTCATCGCTATTACCATGGTCGAGGTGAGCCCCACGTTCTGCTTCACTCTCCCCA
TCTCCCCCCCCTCCCCACCCCCAATTTTGTATTTATTTATTTTTTAATTATTTTGTGCAGCGATGGGGGC
GGGGGGGGGGGGGGGGCGCGCGCCAGGGGGGGGGGGGGGGGGSGAGGGGSGGGGSGGGGSGAGGCGGAGA
GGTGCGGCGGCAGCCAATCAGAGCGGCGCGCTCCGAAAGTTTCCTTTTATGGCGAGGCGGCGGCGGCGGC
GGCCCTATAAAAAGCGAAGCGCGCGGCGGGCGGGAGTCGCTGCGCGCTGCCTTCGCCCCGTGCCCCGCTC
CGCCGCCGCCTCGCGCCGCCCGCCCCGGCTCTGACTGACCGCGTTACTCCCACAGGTGAGCGGGCGGGAC
GGCCCTTCTCCTCCGGGCTGTAATTAGCGCTTGGTTTAATGACGGCTTGTTTCTTTTCTGTGGCTGCGTG
AAAGCCTTGAGGGGCTCCGGGAGGGCCCTTTGTGCGGGGGGAGCGGCTCGGGGGGTGCGTGCGTGTGTGT
GTGCGTGGGGAGCGCCGCGTGCGGCTCCGCGCTGCCCGGCGGCTGTGAGCGCTGCGGGCGCGGCGCGGGG
CTTTGTGCGCTCCGCAGTGTGCGCGAGGGGAGCGCGGCCGGGGGCGGTGCCCCGCGGTGCGGGGGGGGCT
GCGAGGGGAACAAAGGCTGCGTGCGGGGTGTGTGCGTGGGGGGGTGAGCAGGGGGTGTGGGCGCGTCGGT
CGGGCTGCAACCCCCCCTGCACCCCCCTCCCCGAGTTGCTGAGCACGGCCCGGCTTCGGGTGCGGGGCTC
CGTACGGGGCGTGGCGCGGGGCTCGCCGTGCCGGGCGGGGGGTGGCGGCAGGKGGGGGTGCCGGGCGGGG
CGGGGCCGCCYCGGGCCGGGGRGGGCTCGGGGGRGGGGCGCGGCGGCCCCCGGAGCGCCGGCGGCTGTCG
AGGCGCGGCGAGCCGCAGCCATTGCCTTTTATGGTAATCGTGCGAGAGGGCGCAGGGACTTCCTTTGTCC
CAAATCTGTGCGGAGCCGAAATCTGGGAGGCGCCGCCGCACCCCCTCTAGCGGGCGCGGGGCGAAGCGGT
GCGGCGCCGGCAGGAAGGAAATGGGCGGGGAGGGCCTTCGTGCGTCGCCGCGCCGCCGTCCCCTTCTCCC
TCTCCAGCCTCGGGGCTGTCCGCGGGGGGACGGCTGCCTTCGGGGGGGACGGGGCAGGGCGGGGTTCGGC
TTCTGGCGTGTGACCGGCGGCTCTAGAGCCTCTGCTAACCATGTTCATGCCTTCTTCTTTTTCCTACAGC
TCCTGGGCAACGTGCTGGTTATTGTGCTGTCTCATCATTTTGGCAAAGAATTGTACCACCATGGTGAGCA
AGGGCGAGGAGCTGTTCACCGGGGTGGTGCCCATCCTGGTCGAGCTGGACGGCGACGTAAACGGCCACAA
GTTCAGCGTGCGCGGCGAGGGCGAGGGCGATGCCACCTACGGCAAGCTGACCCTGAAGTTCATCTGCACC
ACCGGCAAGCTGCCCGTGCCCTGGCCCACCCTCGTGACCACCCTGACCTGGGGCGTGCAGTGCTTCGCAC
GCTACCCCGACCACATGAAGCAGCACGACTTCTTCAAGTCCGCCATGCCCGAAGGCTACGTCCAGGAGCG
CACCATCTTCTTCAAGGACGACGGCAACTACAAGACCCGCGCCGAGGTGAAGTTCGAGGGCGACACCCTG
GTGAACCGCATCGAGCTGAAGGGCATCGACTTCAAGGAGGACGGCAACATCCTGGGGCACAAGCTGGAGT
ACAACGCCATCAGCGACAACGTCTATATCACCGCCGACAAGCAGAAGAACGGCATCAAGGCCAACTTCAA
GATCCGCCACAACATCGAGGACGGCAGCGTGCAGCTCGCCGACCACTACCAGCAGAACACCCCCATCGGC
GACGGCCCCGTGCTGCTGCCCGACAACCACTACCTGAGCACCCAGTCCGCCCTGAGCAAAGACCCCAACG
AGAAGCGCGATCACATGGTCCTGCTGGAGTTCGTGACCGCCGCCCTCGAGGAGGAGCTGTTCACCGGGGT
GGTGCCCATCCTGGTCGAGCTGGACGGCGACGTAAACGGCCACAAGTTCAGCGTGCGCGGCGAGGGCGAG
GGCGATGCCACCTACGGCAAGCTGACCCTGAAGTTCATCTGCACCACCGGCAAGCTGCCCGTGCCCTGGC
CCACCCTCGTGACCACCTTCGGCTACGGCGTGACATGCTTCGCCCGCTACCCCGACCACATGCGCCAGCA
CGACTTCTTCAAGTCCGCCATGCCCGAAGGCTACGTCCAGGAGCGCACCATCTTCTTCAAGGACGACGGC
AACTACAAGACCCGCGCCGAGGTGAAGTTCGAGGGCGACACCCTGGTGAACCGCATCGAGCTGAAGGGCA
TCGACTTCAAGGAGGACGGCAACATCCTGGGGCACAAGCTGGAGTACAACTACAACAGCCACAACGTCTA
TATCATGGCCGACAAGCAGAAGAACGGCATCAAGGCGAACTTCAAGATCCGCCACAACATCGAGGACGGC
AGCGTGCAGCTCGCCGACCACTACCAGCAGAACACCCCCATCGGCGACGGCCCCGTGCTGCTGCCCGACA
ACCACTACCTGAGCTACCAGTCCGCCCTGAGCAAAGACCCCAACGAGAAGCGCGATCACATGGTCCTGCT
GGAGTTCGTGACCGCCGCCGGGATCACTCTCGGCATGGACGAGCTGTACAAGTAGGGCGGCTCGAGGATA
TCAGGATCAATTCACTCCTCAGGTGCAGGCTGCCTATCAGAAGGTGGTGGCTGGTGTGGCCAATGCCCTG
GCTCACAAATACCACTGAGATCTTTTTCCCTCTGCCAAAAATTATGGGGACATCATGAAGCCCCTTGAGC
ATCTGACTTCTGGCTAATAAAGGAAATTTATTTTCATTGCAATAGTGTGTTGGAATTTTTTGTGTCTCTC
ACTCGGAAGGACATATGGGAGGGCAAATCATTTAAAACATCAGAATGAGTATTTGGTTTAGAGTTTGGCA
ACATATGCCCATATGCTGGCTGCCATGAACAAAGGTTGGCTATAAAGAGGTCATCAGTATATGAAACAGC
CCCCTGCTGTCCATTCCTTATTCCATAGAAAAGCCTTGACTTGAGGTTAGATTTTTTTTATATTTTGTTT
TGTGTTATTTTTTTCTTTAACATCCCTAAAATTTTCCTTACATGTTTTACTAGCCAGATTTTTCCTCCTC
TCCTGACTACTCCCAGTCATAGCTGTCCCTCTTCTCTTATGGAGATCCCTCGACCTCCGCTGCATTAATG
AATCGGCCAACGCGCGGGGAGAGGCGGTTTGCGTATTGGGCGCTCTTCCGCTTCCTCGCTCACTGACTCG
CTGCGCTCGGTCGTTCGGCTGCGGCGAGCGGTATCAGCTCACTCAAAGGCGGTAATACGGTTATCCACAG
AATCAGGGGATAACGCAGGAAAGAACATGTGAGCAAAAGGCCAGCAAAAGGCCAGGAACCGTAAAAAGGC
CGCGTTGCTGGCGTTTTTCCATAGGCTCCGCCCCCCTGACGAGCATCACAAAAATCGACGCTCAAGTCAG
AGGTGGCGAAACCCGACAGGACTATAAAGATACCAGGCGTTTCCCCCTGGAAGCTCCCTCGTGCGCTCTC
CTGTTCCGACCCTGCCGCTTACCGGATACCTGTCCGCCTTTCTCCCTTCGGGAAGCGTGGCGCTTTCTCA
TAGCTCACGCTGTAGGTATCTCAGTTCGGTGTAGGTCGTTCGCTCCAAGCTGGGCTGTGTGCACGAACCC
CCCGTTCAGCCCGACCGCTGCGCCTTATCCGGTAACTATCGTCTTGAGTCCAACCCGGTAAGACACGACT
TATCGCCACTGGCAGCAGCCACTGGTAACAGGATTAGCAGAGCGAGGTATGTAGGCGGTGCTACAGAGTT
CTTGAAGTGGTGGCCTAACTACGGCTACACTAGAAGAACAGTATTTGGTATCTGCGCTCTGCTGAAGCCA
GTTACCTTCGGAAAAAGAGTTGGTAGCTCTTGATCCGGCAAACAAACCACCGCTGGTAGCGGTGGTTTTT
TTGTTTGCAAGCAGCAGATTACGCGCAGAAAAAAAGGATCTCAAGAAGATCCTTTGATCTTTTCTACGGG
GTCTGACGCTCAGTGGAACGAAAACTCACGTTAAGGGATTTTGGTCATGAGATTATCAAAAAGGATCTTC
ACCTAGATCCTTTTAAATTAAAAATGAAGTTTTAAATCAATCTAAAGTATATATGAGTAAACTTGGTCTG
ACAGTTACCAATGCTTAATCAGTGAGGCACCTATCTCAGCGATCTGTCTATTTCGTTCATCCATAGTTGC
CTGACTCCCCGTCGTGTAGATAACTACGATACGGGAGGGCTTACCATCTGGCCCCAGTGCTGCAATGATA
CCGCGAGACCCACGCTCACCGGCTCCAGATTTATCAGCAATAAACCAGCCAGCCGGAAGGGCCGAGCGCA
GAAGTGGTCCTGCAACTTTATCCGCCTCCATCCAGTCTATTAATTGTTGCCGGGAAGCTAGAGTAAGTAG
TTCGCCAGTTAATAGTTTGCGCAACGTTGTTGCCATTGCTACAGGCATCGTGGTGTCACGCTCGTCGTTT
GGTATGGCTTCATTCAGCTCCGGTTCCCAACGATCAAGGCGAGTTACATGATCCCCCATGTTGTGCAAAA
AAGCGGTTAGCTCCTTCGGTCCTCCGATCGTTGTCAGAAGTAAGTTGGCCGCAGTGTTATCACTCATGGT
TATGGCAGCACTGCATAATTCTCTTACTGTCATGCCATCCGTAAGATGCTTTTCTGTGACTGGTGAGTAC
TCAACCAAGTCATTCTGAGAATAGTGTATGCGGCGACCGAGTTGCTCTTGCCCGGCGTCAATACGGGATA
ATACCGCGCCACATAGCAGAACTTTAAAAGTGCTCATCATTGGAAAACGTTCTTCGGGGCGAAAACTCTC
AAGGATCTTACCGCTGTTGAGATCCAGTTCGATGTAACCCACTCGTGCACCCAACTGATCTTCAGCATCT
TTTACTTTCACCAGCGTTTCTGGGTGAGCAAAAACAGGAAGGCAAAATGCCGCAAAAAAGGGAATAAGGG
CGACACGGAAATGTTGAATACTCATACTCTTCCTTTTTCAATATTATTGAAGCATTTATCAGGGTTATTG
TCTCATGAGCGGATACATATTTGAATGTATTTAGAAAAATAAACAAATAGGGGTTCCGCGCACATTTCCC
CGAAAAGTGCCACCTGG
Features (pLannotate 1.2.2; 11 found; start..end, strand, type, name):
      4..383     +  enhancer       CMV enhancer: human cytomegalovirus immediate early enhancer
    385..662     +  promoter       chicken β-actin promoter: No description available
    663..1679    +  intron         chimeric intron: chimera between introns from chicken β-actin and rabbit β-globin
   1747..2424    +  CDS            Enhanced Cyan-Emitting GFP: Enhanced Cyan-Emitting GFP is a basic (constitutively fluorescent) cyan fluorescent protein published in 2002, derived from Aequorea victoria.
   2431..3132    +  CDS            Clomeleon: Clomeleon is a basic (constitutively fluorescent) green fluorescent protein published in 2013, derived from Aequorea victoria.
   3140..3235    +  CDS            HBB (fragment): HBB_PONPY - Experimental evidence at transcript level: Swiss-Prot protein existence level 2. Involved in oxygen transport from the lung to the various peripheral tissues. From Pongo pygmaeus (Bornean orangutan).
   3306..3361    +  polyA_signal   β-globin poly(A) signal: rabbit β-globin polyadenylation signal (Gil and Proudfoot, 1987)
   3699..3753    -  CDS            lacI (fragment): lac repressor; lacI; The lac repressor binds to the lac operator to inhibit transcription in E. coli. This inhibition can be relieved by adding lactose or isopropyl-β-D-thiogalactopyranoside (IPTG).
   3936..4524    -  rep_origin     ori: high-copy-number ColE1/pMB1/pBR322/pUC origin of replication
   4695..5555    -  CDS            AmpR: β-lactamase; bla; confers resistance to ampicillin, carbenicillin, and related antibiotics
   5556..5660    -  promoter       AmpR promoter: bla
