[The description below was written by a language model from this plasmid's Addgene catalogue record and pLannotate feature annotations shown in this document.]
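Description:
pCAX-SCLM is a mammalian expression plasmid built on the pCAX backbone that drives the genetically encoded chloride indicator SuperClomeleon from the hybrid CAG promoter. In bacteria it is maintained as a high-copy plasmid through a ColE1/pUC-type origin and selected with ampicillin via the β-lactamase gene and its native promoter. The catalogue lists a total size of 5,682 bp, while the sequenced record is 5,687 nt, a minor discrepancy. No mammalian selection marker or viral element is annotated, so the construct appears suited to direct introduction of plasmid DNA into cells rather than to drug selection of stable lines.

The expression cassette begins with the CMV immediate-early enhancer, followed by the chicken β-actin promoter and a chimeric chicken β-actin/rabbit β-globin intron, which together make up CAG and give strong, sustained transcription in many mammalian cell types. Downstream lies the roughly 1.4 kb SuperClomeleon open reading frame, cloned between NcoI and BsrGI sites. It is a fusion of two Aequorea victoria fluorescent protein variants. The first is a Cerulean cyan moiety carrying S30R and an 11-residue deletion, and a short linker joins it to a Topaz yellow moiety carrying a 5-residue deletion plus S30R, Q69T and V163A. The automated annotation labels these two halves as a cyan GFP variant and "Clomeleon". In sensors of this family, chloride binding to the yellow acceptor alters energy transfer from the cyan donor, allowing ratiometric readout of intracellular chloride. Transcripts are terminated by a rabbit β-globin polyadenylation signal. The short HBB fragment annotated just upstream of it is most likely residual β-globin sequence from this 3′ region, and the small lacI fragment appears to be a backbone remnant.
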