Addgene plasmid #216757: pCAX-SCLM
Purpose: For strong and long-lasting expression of SuperClomeleon in mammalian cells from the hybrid CAG promoter
Depositing lab: George Augustine. Depositing organization: Nanyang Technological University (NTU).
Backbone
  Vector backbone: pCAX
  Backbone size w/o insert (bp): 4287
  Total vector size (bp): 5682
  Vector type: Mammalian Expression
Growth in bacteria
  Bacterial resistance: Ampicillin, 100 μg/mL
  Growth temperature: 37°C
  Growth strain: DH5alpha
  Copy number: High Copy
Gene/Insert
  Gene/Insert name: SuperClomeleon (alt name: Cerulean/S30R/dC11-LE-Topaz/dN5/S30R/Q69T/V163A)
  Species: A. victoria (crystal jelly)
  Insert size (bp): 1395
  Mutation: S30R and 11 AA deletion in the Cerulean CFP moiety and 5 AA deletion, S30R, Q69T, and V163A in the Topaz YFP moiety
  Promoter: CAG (cytomegalovirus-chicken beta-actin-rabbit beta-globin)
  Cloning method: Restriction Enzyme; 5′ cloning site NcoI (not destroyed); 3′ cloning site BsrGI (not destroyed)
  Sequencing primers: 5′ tgctggttattgtgctgtctcatc; 3′ ATATGTTGCCAAACTCTAAACC
Terms and licenses: Academic/Nonprofit Terms; Industry Terms: Not Available to Industry
How to cite: pCAX-SCLM was a gift from George Augustine (Addgene plasmid # 216757 ; http://n2t.net/addgene:216757 ; RRID:Addgene_216757)
